Addgene plasmid #76891: PIKFYVE gRNA (BRDN0001148075)
Purpose: 3rd generation lentiviral gRNA plasmid targeting human PIKFYVE
Depositing lab: John Doench & David Root. Depositing organization: Broad Institute. Publication: Optimized sgRNA design to maximize activity and minimize off-target effects of CRISPR-Cas9. Doench JG, Fusi N, Sullender M, Hegde M, Vaimberg EW, Donovan KF, Smith I, Tothova Z, Wilen C, Orchard R, Virgin HW, Listgarten J, Root DE. Nat Biotechnol. 2016 Jan 18. doi: 10.1038/nbt.3437. PubMed 26780180.
Backbone
  Vector backbone: lentiGuide-Puro
  Backbone manufacturer: Zhang Lab (Addgene plasmid # 52963)
  Vector type: Mammalian Expression, Lentiviral, CRISPR
  Selectable markers: Puromycin
Growth in bacteria
  Bacterial resistance: Ampicillin, 100 μg/mL
  Growth temperature: 37°C
  Growth strain: DH5alpha
  Copy number: High Copy
Gene/Insert
  Gene/Insert name: PIKFYVE (alt names: PIKFYVE; NM_015040.3)
  gRNA/shRNA sequence: AGTGCTCACTAGCTCATGTG
  Species: H. sapiens (human)
  Entrez Gene: PIKFYVE (a.k.a. CFD, FAB1, HEL37, PIP5K, PIP5K3, ZFYVE29)
  Promoter: hU6
  Cloning method: Unknown
  Sequencing primers: 5′ U6-F; 3′ pS2-R
Terms and licenses: Academic/Nonprofit Terms; Industry Terms: Not Available to Industry
Depositor comments: The gRNA was designed to target the following Genbank reference sequence(s): NM_015040.3. Note that this plasmid does NOT contain Cas9. It should be used in conjunction with lentiCas9-Blast (Addgene #52962) or otherwise with cell lines already expressing Cas9. Browse the full kinome gRNA library at http://www.addgene.org/pooled-library/broadgpp-human-kinome/ or visit http://www.broadinstitute.org/rnai/public/ for detailed protocols and information.
How to cite: PIKFYVE gRNA (BRDN0001148075) was a gift from John Doench & David Root (Addgene plasmid # 76891 ; http://n2t.net/addgene:76891 ; RRID:Addgene_76891)
