[The description below was written by a language model from this plasmid's Addgene catalogue record and pLannotate feature annotations shown in this document.]
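Description:
PIKFYVE gRNA (BRDN0001148075) is a third-generation lentiviral CRISPR guide plasmid built on the lentiGuide-Puro backbone and designed to deliver a single guide RNA against human PIKFYVE (a phosphoinositide kinase also known as FAB1 or PIP5K3; the guide was designed against the NM_015040.3 transcript). In E. coli the roughly 8.3 kb plasmid is maintained at high copy through a ColE1/pUC-type origin and selected with ampicillin via the β-lactamase gene. An f1 origin, an SV40 origin and poly(A) signal, and residual lac and T7/T3 elements are carried over from the cloning backbone.

The lentiviral transfer cassette begins with an RSV promoter fused to a truncated HIV-1 5' LTR, which makes genomic RNA transcription Tat-independent. It is followed by the Ψ packaging signal with a partial gag sequence, the Rev response element for Rev-dependent nuclear export, and a cPPT/CTS, and it ends in a ΔU3 self-inactivating 3' LTR. Within this frame, a human U6 RNA polymerase III promoter drives the PIKFYVE-targeting spacer joined to the Streptococcus pyogenes Cas9 gRNA scaffold. Downstream, the EF-1α core promoter with its intron A drives puromycin N-acetyltransferase, allowing puromycin selection of transduced mammalian cells, and a WPRE enhances transcript expression.

The plasmid does not encode Cas9, so it is meant to be used alongside a separate Cas9 vector such as lentiCas9-Blast or in cells that already express Cas9. It corresponds to a guide from a human kinome gRNA library produced with optimized sgRNA design rules, and is suited to knockout of PIKFYVE in human cells.
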