Features (pLannotate 1.2.2; 29 found; start..end, strand, type, name):
     14..80      +  CDS            small t antigen (fragment): SV40 (simian virus 40) small t antigen
    106..317     +  promoter       EF-1α core promoter: core promoter for human elongation factor EF-1α
    318..1256    +  intron         EF-1α intron A: intron upstream of the start codon of human EF-1α
   1278..1877    +  CDS            PuroR (fragment): puromycin N-acetyltransferase; pac from Streptomyces; confers resistance to puromycin
   1893..2481    +  misc_feature   WPRE: woodchuck hepatitis virus posttranscriptional regulatory element
   2532..2551    +  misc_feature   cPPT/CTS (fragment): central polypurine tract and central termination sequence of HIV-1
   2553..2786    +  LTR            3' LTR (ΔU3): self-inactivating 3' long terminal repeat (LTR) from HIV-1
   2864..2985    +  polyA_signal   SV40 poly(A) signal: SV40 polyadenylation signal
   3025..3160    +  rep_origin     SV40 ori: SV40 origin of replication
   3181..3199    -  promoter       T7 promoter: promoter for bacteriophage T7 RNA polymerase
   3207..3362    +  CDS            lacZα (fragment): LacZα fragment of β-galactosidase; lacZ fragment
   3367..3795    +  rep_origin     f1 ori (sequence partly withheld): f1 bacteriophage origin of replication; arrow indicates direction of (+) strand synthesis
   3848..3952    +  promoter       AmpR promoter: bla
   3953..4813    +  CDS            AmpR: β-lactamase; bla; confers resistance to ampicillin, carbenicillin, and related antibiotics
   4984..5572    +  rep_origin     ori: high-copy-number ColE1/pMB1/pBR322/pUC origin of replication
   5755..5847    +  CDS            lacI (fragment): lac repressor; lacI; The lac repressor binds to the lac operator to inhibit transcription in E. coli. This inhibition can be relieved by adding lactose or isopropyl-β-D-thiogalactopyranoside (IPTG).
   5860..5881    +  protein_bind   CAP binding site: CAP binding activates transcription in the presence of cAMP. E. coli catabolite activator protein
   5896..5926    +  promoter       lac promoter: promoter for the E. coli lac operon
   5934..5950    +  protein_bind   lac operator: The lac repressor binds to the lac operator to inhibit transcription in E. coli. This inhibition can be relieved by adding lactose or isopropyl-β-D-thiogalactopyranoside (IPTG). lac repressor encoded by lacI
   5995..6013    +  promoter       T3 promoter: promoter for bacteriophage T3 RNA polymerase
   6041..6267    +  promoter       RSV promoter: Rous sarcoma virus enhancer/promoter
   6268..6448    +  LTR            5' LTR (truncated): truncated 5' long terminal repeat (LTR) from HIV-1
   6495..6620    +  misc_feature   HIV-1 Ψ: packaging signal of human immunodeficiency virus type 1
   6604..6967    +  CDS            HIV-1 gag (fragment): gag protein from human immunodeficiency virus 1; gag
   7113..7346    +  misc_feature   RRE: The Rev response element (RRE) of HIV-1 allows for Rev-dependent mRNA export from the nucleus to the cytoplasm.
   7723..7749    +  CDS            Rev (fragment): human immunodeficiency virus 1 (HIV-1) Rev protein; rev; enhances nuclear export of unspliced and incompletely spliced viral mRNAs
   7753..7993    +  promoter       U6 promoter: RNA polymerase III promoter for human U6 snRNA
   8023..8098    +  misc_RNA       gRNA scaffold: guide RNA scaffold for the Streptococcus pyogenes CRISPR/Cas9 system
   8154..8271    +  misc_feature   cPPT/CTS: central polypurine tract and central termination sequence of HIV-1
>Addgene plasmid #76891 | PIKFYVE gRNA (BRDN0001148075) | addgene full sequence | sequence record 186710 | Addgene Assembled Sequence
CCCGGGTGCAAAGATGGATAAAGTTTTAAACAGAGAGGAATCTTTGCAGCTAATGGACCTTCTAGGTCTT
GAAAGGAGTGGGAATTGGCTCCGGTGCCCGTCAGTGGGCAGAGCGCACATCGCCCACAGTCCCCGAGAAG
TTGGGGGGAGGGGTCGGCAATTGATCCGGTGCCTAGAGAAGGTGGCGCGGGGTAAACTGGGAAAGTGATG
TCGTGTACTGGCTCCGCCTTTTTCCCGAGGGTGGGGGAGAACCGTATATAAGTGCAGTAGTCGCCGTGAA
CGTTCTTTTTCGCAACGGGTTTGCCGCCAGAACACAGGTAAGTGCCGTGTGTGGTTCCCGCGGGCCTGGC
CTCTTTACGGGTTATGGCCCTTGCGTGCCTTGAATTACTTCCACCTGGCTGCAGTACGTGATTCTTGATC
CCGAGCTTCGGGTTGGAAGTGGGTGGGAGAGTTCGAGGCCTTGCGCTTAAGGAGCCCCTTCGCCTCGTGC
TTGAGTTGAGGCCTGGCCTGGGCGCTGGGGCCGCCGCGTGCGAATCTGGTGGCACCTTCGCGCCTGTCTC
GCTGCTTTCGATAAGTCTCTAGCCATTTAAAATTTTTGATGACCTGCTGCGACGCTTTTTTTCTGGCAAG
ATAGTCTTGTAAATGCGGGCCAAGATCTGCACACTGGTATTTCGGTTTTTGGGGCCGCGGGCGGCGACGG
GGCCCGTGCGTCCCAGCGCACATGTTCGGCGAGGCGGGGCCTGCGAGCGCGGCCACCGAGAATCGGACGG
GGGTAGTCTCAAGCTGGCCGGCCTGCTCTGGTGCCTGGCCTCGCGCCGCCGTGTATCGCCCCGCCCTGGG
CGGCAAGGCTGGCCCGGTCGGCACCAGTTGCGTGAGCGGAAAGATGGCCGCTTCCCGGCCCTGCTGCAGG
GAGCTCAAAATGGAGGACGCGGCGCTCGGGAGAGCGGGCGGGTGAGTCACCCACACAAAGGAAAAGGGCC
TTTCCGTCCTCAGCCGTCGCTTCATGTGACTCCACGGAGTACCGGGCGCCGTCCAGGCACCTCGATTAGT
TCTCGAGCTTTTGGAGTACGTCGTCTTTAGGTTGGGGGGAGGGGTTTTATGCGATGGAGTTTCCCCACAC
TGAGTGGGTGGAGACTGAAGTTAGGCCAGCTTGGCACTTGATGTAATTCTCCTTGGAATTTGCCCTTTTT
GAGTTTGGATCTTGGTTCATTCTCAAGCCTCAGACAGTGGTTCAAAGTTTTTTTCTTCCATTTCAGGTGT
CGTGACGTACGGCCACCATGACCGAGTACAAGCCCACGGTGCGCCTCGCCACCCGCGACGACGTCCCCAG
GGCCGTACGCACCCTCGCCGCCGCGTTCGCCGACTACCCCGCCACGCGCCACACCGTCGATCCGGACCGC
CACATCGAGCGGGTCACCGAGCTGCAAGAACTCTTCCTCACGCGCGTCGGGCTCGACATCGGCAAGGTGT
GGGTCGCGGACGACGGCGCCGCCGTGGCGGTCTGGACCACGCCGGAGAGCGTCGAAGCGGGGGCGGTGTT
CGCCGAGATCGGCCCGCGCATGGCCGAGTTGAGCGGTTCCCGGCTGGCCGCGCAGCAACAGATGGAAGGC
CTCCTGGCGCCGCACCGGCCCAAGGAGCCCGCGTGGTTCCTGGCCACCGTCGGAGTCTCGCCCGACCACC
AGGGCAAGGGTCTGGGCAGCGCCGTCGTGCTCCCCGGAGTGGAGGCGGCCGAGCGCGCCGGGGTGCCCGC
CTTCCTGGAGACCTCCGCGCCCCGCAACCTCCCCTTCTACGAGCGGCTCGGCTTCACCGTCACCGCCGAC
GTCGAGGTGCCCGAAGGACCGCGCACCTGGTGCATGACCCGCAAGCCCGGTGCCTGAACGCGTTAAGTCG
ACAATCAACCTCTGGATTACAAAATTTGTGAAAGATTGACTGGTATTCTTAACTATGTTGCTCCTTTTAC
GCTATGTGGATACGCTGCTTTAATGCCTTTGTATCATGCTATTGCTTCCCGTATGGCTTTCATTTTCTCC
TCCTTGTATAAATCCTGGTTGCTGTCTCTTTATGAGGAGTTGTGGCCCGTTGTCAGGCAACGTGGCGTGG
TGTGCACTGTGTTTGCTGACGCAACCCCCACTGGTTGGGGCATTGCCACCACCTGTCAGCTCCTTTCCGG
GACTTTCGCTTTCCCCCTCCCTATTGCCACGGCGGAACTCATCGCCGCCTGCCTTGCCCGCTGCTGGACA
GGGGCTCGGCTGTTGGGCACTGACAATTCCGTGGTGTTGTCGGGGAAATCATCGTCCTTTCCTTGGCTGC
TCGCCTGTGTTGCCACCTGGATTCTGCGCGGGACGTCCTTCTGCTACGTCCCTTCGGCCCTCAATCCAGC
GGACCTTCCTTCCCGCGGCCTGCTGCCGGCTCTGCGGCCTCTTCCGCGTCTTCGCCTTCGCCCTCAGACG
AGTCGGATCTCCCTTTGGGCCGCCTCCCCGCGTCGACTTTAAGACCAATGACTTACAAGGCAGCTGTAGA
TCTTAGCCACTTTTTAAAAGAAAAGGGGGGACTGGAAGGGCTAATTCACTCCCAACGAAGACAAGATCTG
CTTTTTGCTTGTACTGGGTCTCTCTGGTTAGACCAGATCTGAGCCTGGGAGCTCTCTGGCTAACTAGGGA
ACCCACTGCTTAAGCCTCAATAAAGCTTGCCTTGAGTGCTTCAAGTAGTGTGTGCCCGTCTGTTGTGTGA
CTCTGGTAACTAGAGATCCCTCAGACCCTTTTAGTCAGTGTGGAAAATCTCTAGCAGTACGTATAGTAGT
TCATGTCATCTTATTATTCAGTATTTATAACTTGCAAAGAAATGAATATCAGAGAGTGAGAGGAACTTGT
TTATTGCAGCTTATAATGGTTACAAATAAAGCAATAGCATCACAAATTTCACAAATAAAGCATTTTTTTC
ACTGCATTCTAGTTGTGGTTTGTCCAAACTCATCAATGTATCTTATCATGTCTGGCTCTAGCTATCCCGC
CCCTAACTCCGCCCATCCCGCCCCTAACTCCGCCCAGTTCCGCCCATTCTCCGCCCCATGGCTGACTAAT
TTTTTTTATTTATGCAGAGGCCGAGGCCGCCTCGGCCTCTGAGCTATTCCAGAAGTAGTGAGGAGGCTTT
TTTGGAGGCCTAGGGACGTACCCAATTCGCCCTATAGTGAGTCGTATTACGCGCGCTCACTGGCCGTCGT
TTTACAACGTCGTGACTGGGAAAACCCTGGCGTTACCCAACTTAATCGCCTTGCAGCACATCCCCCTTTC
GCCAGCTGGCGTAATAGCGAAGAGGCCCGCACCGATCGCCCTTCCCAACAGTTGCGCAGCCTGAATGGCG
AATGGG
[124 nt withheld, positions 3367-3490]
C
[91 nt withheld, positions 3492-3582]
A
[49 nt withheld, positions 3584-3632]
CCTTTGACGTTGGAGTCCACGTTCTTT
[37 nt withheld, positions 3660-3696]
ACCCTATCTCGGTCTATTCTTTTGATTTATAAGGGATTTTGCCGATTTCGGCCTATTGGTTAAAAAATGA
GCTGATTTAACAAAAATTTAACGCGAATTTTAACAAAATATTAACGCTTACAATTTAGGTGGCACTTTTC
GGGGAAATGTGCGCGGAACCCCTATTTGTTTATTTTTCTAAATACATTCAAATATGTATCCGCTCATGAG
ACAATAACCCTGATAAATGCTTCAATAATATTGAAAAAGGAAGAGTATGAGTATTCAACATTTCCGTGTC
GCCCTTATTCCCTTTTTTGCGGCATTTTGCCTTCCTGTTTTTGCTCACCCAGAAACGCTGGTGAAAGTAA
AAGATGCTGAAGATCAGTTGGGTGCACGAGTGGGTTACATCGAACTGGATCTCAACAGCGGTAAGATCCT
TGAGAGTTTTCGCCCCGAAGAACGTTTTCCAATGATGAGCACTTTTAAAGTTCTGCTATGTGGCGCGGTA
TTATCCCGTATTGACGCCGGGCAAGAGCAACTCGGTCGCCGCATACACTATTCTCAGAATGACTTGGTTG
AGTACTCACCAGTCACAGAAAAGCATCTTACGGATGGCATGACAGTAAGAGAATTATGCAGTGCTGCCAT
AACCATGAGTGATAACACTGCGGCCAACTTACTTCTGACAACGATCGGAGGACCGAAGGAGCTAACCGCT
TTTTTGCACAACATGGGGGATCATGTAACTCGCCTTGATCGTTGGGAACCGGAGCTGAATGAAGCCATAC
CAAACGACGAGCGTGACACCACGATGCCTGTAGCAATGGCAACAACGTTGCGCAAACTATTAACTGGCGA
ACTACTTACTCTAGCTTCCCGGCAACAATTAATAGACTGGATGGAGGCGGATAAAGTTGCAGGACCACTT
CTGCGCTCGGCCCTTCCGGCTGGCTGGTTTATTGCTGATAAATCTGGAGCCGGTGAGCGTGGGTCTCGCG
GTATCATTGCAGCACTGGGGCCAGATGGTAAGCCCTCCCGTATCGTAGTTATCTACACGACGGGGAGTCA
GGCAACTATGGATGAACGAAATAGACAGATCGCTGAGATAGGTGCCTCACTGATTAAGCATTGGTAACTG
TCAGACCAAGTTTACTCATATATACTTTAGATTGATTTAAAACTTCATTTTTAATTTAAAAGGATCTAGG
TGAAGATCCTTTTTGATAATCTCATGACCAAAATCCCTTAACGTGAGTTTTCGTTCCACTGAGCGTCAGA
CCCCGTAGAAAAGATCAAAGGATCTTCTTGAGATCCTTTTTTTCTGCGCGTAATCTGCTGCTTGCAAACA
AAAAAACCACCGCTACCAGCGGTGGTTTGTTTGCCGGATCAAGAGCTACCAACTCTTTTTCCGAAGGTAA
CTGGCTTCAGCAGAGCGCAGATACCAAATACTGTTCTTCTAGTGTAGCCGTAGTTAGGCCACCACTTCAA
GAACTCTGTAGCACCGCCTACATACCTCGCTCTGCTAATCCTGTTACCAGTGGCTGCTGCCAGTGGCGAT
AAGTCGTGTCTTACCGGGTTGGACTCAAGACGATAGTTACCGGATAAGGCGCAGCGGTCGGGCTGAACGG
GGGGTTCGTGCACACAGCCCAGCTTGGAGCGAACGACCTACACCGAACTGAGATACCTACAGCGTGAGCT
ATGAGAAAGCGCCACGCTTCCCGAAGGGAGAAAGGCGGACAGGTATCCGGTAAGCGGCAGGGTCGGAACA
GGAGAGCGCACGAGGGAGCTTCCAGGGGGAAACGCCTGGTATCTTTATAGTCCTGTCGGGTTTCGCCACC
TCTGACTTGAGCGTCGATTTTTGTGATGCTCGTCAGGGGGGCGGAGCCTATGGAAAAACGCCAGCAACGC
GGCCTTTTTACGGTTCCTGGCCTTTTGCTGGCCTTTTGCTCACATGTTCTTTCCTGCGTTATCCCCTGAT
TCTGTGGATAACCGTATTACCGCCTTTGAGTGAGCTGATACCGCTCGCCGCAGCCGAACGACCGAGCGCA
GCGAGTCAGTGAGCGAGGAAGCGGAAGAGCGCCCAATACGCAAACCGCCTCTCCCCGCGCGTTGGCCGAT
TCATTAATGCAGCTGGCACGACAGGTTTCCCGACTGGAAAGCGGGCAGTGAGCGCAACGCAATTAATGTG
AGTTAGCTCACTCATTAGGCACCCCAGGCTTTACACTTTATGCTTCCGGCTCGTATGTTGTGTGGAATTG
TGAGCGGATAACAATTTCACACAGGAAACAGCTATGACCATGATTACGCCAAGCGCGCAATTAACCCTCA
CTAAAGGGAACAAAAGCTGGAGCTGCAAGCTTAATGTAGTCTTATGCAATACTCTTGTAGTCTTGCAACA
TGGTAACGATGAGTTAGCAACATGCCTTACAAGGAGAGAAAAAGCACCGTGCATGCCGATTGGTGGAAGT
AAGGTGGTACGATCGTGCCTTATTAGGAAGGCAACAGACGGGTCTGACATGGATTGGACGAACCACTGAA
TTGCCGCATTGCAGAGATATTGTATTTAAGTGCCTAGCTCGATACATAAACGGGTCTCTCTGGTTAGACC
AGATCTGAGCCTGGGAGCTCTCTGGCTAACTAGGGAACCCACTGCTTAAGCCTCAATAAAGCTTGCCTTG
AGTGCTTCAAGTAGTGTGTGCCCGTCTGTTGTGTGACTCTGGTAACTAGAGATCCCTCAGACCCTTTTAG
TCAGTGTGGAAAATCTCTAGCAGTGGCGCCCGAACAGGGACTTGAAAGCGAAAGGGAAACCAGAGGAGCT
CTCTCGACGCAGGACTCGGCTTGCTGAAGCGCGCACGGCAAGAGGCGAGGGGCGGCGACTGGTGAGTACG
CCAAAAATTTTGACTAGCGGAGGCTAGAAGGAGAGAGATGGGTGCGAGAGCGTCAGTATTAAGCGGGGGA
GAATTAGATCGCGATGGGAAAAAATTCGGTTAAGGCCAGGGGGAAAGAAAAAATATAAATTAAAACATAT
AGTATGGGCAAGCAGGGAGCTAGAACGATTCGCAGTTAATCCTGGCCTGTTAGAAACATCAGAAGGCTGT
AGACAAATACTGGGACAGCTACAACCATCCCTTCAGACAGGATCAGAAGAACTTAGATCATTATATAATA
CAGTAGCAACCCTCTATTGTGTGCATCAAAGGATAGAGATAAAAGACACCAAGGAAGCTTTAGACAAGAT
AGAGGAAGAGCAAAACAAAAGTAAGACCACCGCACAGCAAGCGGCCGCTGATCTTCAGACCTGGAGGAGG
AGATATGAGGGACAATTGGAGAAGTGAATTATATAAATATAAAGTAGTAAAAATTGAACCATTAGGAGTA
GCACCCACCAAGGCAAAGAGAAGAGTGGTGCAGAGAGAAAAAAGAGCAGTGGGAATAGGAGCTTTGTTCC
TTGGGTTCTTGGGAGCAGCAGGAAGCACTATGGGCGCAGCGTCAATGACGCTGACGGTACAGGCCAGACA
ATTATTGTCTGGTATAGTGCAGCAGCAGAACAATTTGCTGAGGGCTATTGAGGCGCAACAGCATCTGTTG
CAACTCACAGTCTGGGGCATCAAGCAGCTCCAGGCAAGAATCCTGGCTGTGGAAAGATACCTAAAGGATC
AACAGCTCCTGGGGATTTGGGGTTGCTCTGGAAAACTCATTTGCACCACTGCTGTGCCTTGGAATGCTAG
TTGGAGTAATAAATCTCTGGAACAGATTTGGAATCACACGACCTGGATGGAGTGGGACAGAGAAATTAAC
AATTACACAAGCTTAATACACTCCTTAATTGAAGAATCGCAAAACCAGCAAGAAAAGAATGAACAAGAAT
TATTGGAATTAGATAAATGGGCAAGTTTGTGGAATTGGTTTAACATAACAAATTGGCTGTGGTATATAAA
ATTATTCATAATGATAGTAGGAGGCTTGGTAGGTTTAAGAATAGTTTTTGCTGTACTTTCTATAGTGAAT
AGAGTTAGGCAGGGATATTCACCATTATCGTTTCAGACCCACCTCCCAACCCCGAGGGGACCCAGAGAGG
GCCTATTTCCCATGATTCCTTCATATTTGCATATACGATACAAGGCTGTTAGAGAGATAATTAGAATTAA
TTTGACTGTAAACACAAAGATATTAGTACAAAATACGTGACGTAGAAAGTAATAATTTCTTGGGTAGTTT
GCAGTTTTAAAATTATGTTTTAAAATGGACTATCATATGCTTACCGTAACTTGAAAGTATTTCGATTTCT
TGGCTTTATATATCTTGTGGAAAGGACGAAACACCGAGTGCTCACTAGCTCATGTGGTTTTAGAGCTAGA
AATAGCAAGTTAAAATAAGGCTAGTCCGTTATCAACTTGAAAAAGTGGCACCGAGTCGGTGCTTTTTTAA
GCTTGGCGTAACTAGATCTTGAGACAAATGGCAGTATTCATCCACAATTTTAAAAGAAAAGGGGGGATTG
GGGGGTACAGTGCAGGGGAAAGAATAGTAGACATAATAGCAACAGACATACAAACTAAAGAATTACAAAA
ACAAATTACAAAAATTCAAAATTTTCGGGTTTATTACAGGGACAGCAGAGATCCACTTTGGCGCCGGCTC
GAGGGGG
