>Addgene plasmid #76891 | PIKFYVE gRNA (BRDN0001148075) | depositor partial sequence | sequence record 144351 | Target Sequence
AGTGCTCACTAGCTCATGTG
