>Addgene plasmid #76891 | PIKFYVE gRNA (BRDN0001148075) | addgene partial sequence | sequence record 186709 | hU6-F
GATGACGTAGAAAGTAATAATTTCTTGGGTAGTTTGCAGCTTTTAAAATTATGTTTTAAAATGGACTATC
ATATGCTTACCGTAACTTGAAAGTATTTCGATTTCTTGGCTTTATATATCTTGTGGAAAGGACGAAACAC
CGAGTGCTCACTAGCTCATGTGGTTTTAGAGCTAGAAATAGCAAGTTAAAATAAGGCTAGTCCGTTATCA
ACTTGAAAAAGTGGCACCGAGTCGGTGCTTTTTTAAGCTTGGCGTAACTAGATCTTGAGACAAATGGCAG
TATTCATCCACAATTTTAAAAGAAAAGGGGGGATTGGGGGGTACAGTGCAGGGGAAAGAATAGTAGACAT
AATAGCAACAGACATACAAACTAAAGAATTACAAAAACAAATTACAAAAATTCAAAATTTTCGGGTTTAT
TACAGGGACAGCAGAGATCCACTTTGGCGCCGGCTCGAGGGGGCCCGGGTGCAAAGATGGATAAAGTTTT
AAACAGAGAGGAATCTTTGCAGCTAATGGACCTTCTAGGTCTTGAAAGGAGTGGGAATTGGCTCCGGTGC
CCGTCAGTGG
